Addgene plasmid #14775: pSuper mouse Drosha2
Depositing lab: Tyler Jacks. Depositing organization: Massachusetts Institute of Technology. Publication: Impaired microRNA processing enhances cellular transformation and tumorigenesis. Kumar MS, Lu J, Mercer KL, Golub TR, Jacks T. Nat Genet. 2007 May;39(5):673-7. doi: 10.1038/ng2003. PubMed 17401365.
Backbone
  Vector backbone: pSUPER.retro.puro
  Backbone manufacturer: OligoEngine
  Backbone size w/o insert (bp): 6350
  Vector type: Mammalian Expression, Retroviral, RNAi
  Selectable markers: Puromycin
Growth in bacteria
  Bacterial resistance: Ampicillin, 100 μg/mL
  Growth temperature: 37°C
  Growth strain: DH5alpha
  Copy number: High Copy
Gene/Insert
  Gene/Insert name: Drosha shRNA (alt names: Drosha; Rnasen)
  Species: M. musculus (mouse)
  Entrez Gene: Drosha (a.k.a. 1110013A17Rik, Etohi2, Rn3, Rnasen)
  Cloning method: Restriction Enzyme
  Sequencing primers: 5′ pLXSN5'
Terms and licenses: Academic/Nonprofit Terms; Industry Terms: Not Available to Industry
Depositor comments: shRNA sequence: GATCCCCTGC CGCAGCAGGT TAATTATTCA AGAGATAATT AACCTGCTGC GGCATTTTTG GAAC
How to cite: pSuper mouse Drosha2 was a gift from Tyler Jacks (Addgene plasmid # 14775 ; http://n2t.net/addgene:14775 ; RRID:Addgene_14775)
