[The description below was written by a language model from this plasmid's Addgene catalogue record.]
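Description:
pSuper mouse Drosha2 is a retroviral RNA interference plasmid built on the commercial pSUPER.retro.puro backbone (about 6.35 kb without insert). It carries a short hairpin RNA directed against mouse Drosha (also known as Rnasen), the nuclear RNase III enzyme that cleaves primary microRNA transcripts into precursor hairpins. In bacteria the plasmid is maintained at high copy number under ampicillin selection. In mammalian cells, stably transduced or transfected populations can be selected with puromycin.

The insert is a short synthetic oligonucleotide cassette introduced by restriction cloning. It has the usual pSUPER design: a sense target sequence, a short loop, the antisense complement and a run of thymidines that acts as a Pol III terminator. The transcript folds into a hairpin, which the cell's RNAi machinery processes into an siRNA against Drosha mRNA. The record does not name the promoter driving the hairpin, and no feature table is provided; pSUPER-series vectors generally use the human H1 RNA polymerase III promoter for this purpose. Because the backbone is a retroviral vector, the shRNA and puromycin cassettes are expected to lie between viral long terminal repeats with a packaging signal. This arrangement lets the plasmid produce replication-defective retrovirus in a packaging cell line, for stable integration into dividing target cells.

The "2" in the name suggests it is one of several hairpins against the same gene, though the record does not say so. The associated publication examined how impaired microRNA processing affects cellular transformation and tumorigenesis. That context fits use of the construct to knock down Drosha stably in mouse cells and so reduce global mature microRNA production.
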