>Addgene plasmid #14775 | pSuper mouse Drosha2 | addgene partial sequence | sequence record 21338 | 14775 with pLXSN5'
GCCCTCACTCCTTCTCTAGGCGCCGGAATTGAAGATCCCCCGGGCTGCAGGAATTCGAACGCTGACGTCA
TCAACCCGCTCCAAGGAATCGCGGGCCCAGTGTCACTAGGCGGGAACACCCAGCGCGCGTGCGCCCTGGC
AGGAAGATGGCTGTGAGGGACAGGGGAGTGGCGCCCTGCAATATTTGCATGTCGCTATGTGTTCTGGGAA
ATCACCATAAACGTGAAATGTCTTTGGATTTGGGAATCTTATAAGTTCTGTATGAGACCACAGATCCCCT
GCCGCAGCAGGTTAATTATTCAAGAGATAATTAACCTGCTGCGGCATTTTTGGAACTCGAGGTTAACGAA
TTCTACCGGGTAGGGGAGGCGCTTTTCCCAAGGCAGTCTGGAGCATGCGCTTTAGCAGCCCCGCTGGGCA
CTTGGCGCTACACAAGTGGCCTCTGGCCTCGCACACATTCCACATCCACCGGTAGGCGCCAACCGGCTCC
GTTCTTTGGTGGCCCCTTCGCGCCACCTTCTACTCCTCCCCTAGTCAGGAAGTTCCCCCCCGCCCCGCAG
CTCGCGTCGTGCAGGACGTGACAAATGGAAGTAGCACGTCTCACTAGTCTCGTGCAGATGGACAGCACCG
CTGAGCAATGGAAGCGGGTAGGCCTTTGGGGCAGCGGCCAATAGCAGCTTTGCTCCTTCGCTTTCTGGGC
TCAGAGGCTGGGAAGGGGTGGGTCCGGGGGCGGGCTCAGGGGCGGGCTCAGGGGCGGGGCGGGCGCCCGA
AGGTCCTCCGGAGGCCCGGCATTCTGCACGCTTCAAAAGCGCACGTCTGCCGCGCTGTTCTCCTCTTCCT
CATCTCCGGGCCTTTCGACCTGCAGCCCAAGCTTACCATGACCGAGTACAAGCCCCACGGTGCGCCTCGC
CACCCGCGACGA
